Addgene plasmid #237647: pRK5_mEGFP-NUP98-DDX10-Mut1
Purpose: For overexpression of mEGFP-NUP98-DDX10-Mut1
Depositing lab: Denes Hnisz. Depositing organization: Max Planck Institute for Molecular Genetics. Publication: Probing condensate microenvironments with a micropeptide killswitch. Zhang Y, Stoppelkamp I, Fernandez-Pernas P, Allram M, Charman M, Magalhaes AP, Piedavent-Salomon M, Sommer G, Sung YC, Meyer K, Grams N, Halko E, Dongre S, Meierhofer D, Malszycki M, Ilik IA, Aktas T, Kraushar ML, Vastenhouw N, Weitzman MD, Grebien F, Niskanen H, Hnisz D. Nature. 2025 Jun 4. doi: 10.1038/s41586-025-09141-5. PubMed 40468084.
Backbone
  Vector backbone: pRK5
  Vector type: Mammalian Expression
Growth in bacteria
  Bacterial resistance: Ampicillin, 100 μg/mL
  Growth temperature: 37°C
  Growth strain: DH5alpha
  Copy number: High Copy
Gene/Insert
  Gene/Insert name: NUP98-DDX10-Mut1
  Species: H. sapiens (human)
  Entrez Gene: NUP98 (a.k.a. ADIR2, NUP196, NUP96, Nup98-96); DDX10 (a.k.a. Dbp4, HRH-J8)
  Tag / fusion protein: mEGFP (N terminal on insert)
  Cloning method: Gibson Cloning
Terms and licenses: Academic/Nonprofit Terms; Industry Terms: Not Available to Industry
How to cite: pRK5_mEGFP-NUP98-DDX10-Mut1 was a gift from Denes Hnisz (Addgene plasmid # 237647 ; http://n2t.net/addgene:237647 ; RRID:Addgene_237647)
