[The description below was written by a language model from this plasmid's Addgene catalogue record and pLannotate feature annotations shown in this document.]
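Description:
pRK5_mEGFP-NUP98-DDX10-Mut1 is a mammalian expression plasmid of about 8.8 kb, built on the pRK5 backbone for overexpression of a fluorescently tagged mutant form of the human NUP98-DDX10 fusion protein. In bacteria it is maintained as a high-copy plasmid through a ColE1/pUC-type origin and selected with ampicillin via the β-lactamase gene and its own promoter. An M13 phage origin is also present, which in principle allows single-stranded DNA production. Short remnants of lacZα, lacI, rop and the bom region, along with a lac promoter/operator and CAP site, are backbone leftovers with no evident role in the payload.

The expression cassette is driven by the human cytomegalovirus immediate early enhancer and promoter, followed by a fragment of CMV intron A and an SP6 promoter that could support in vitro transcription. A small annotated fragment of an IgH signal sequence lies upstream of the coding region and appears to be part of the pRK5 leader rather than a functional secretion signal. The open reading frame begins with monomeric EGFP at the N terminus, joined to a portion of NUP98 and then a portion of the putative RNA helicase DDX10, and it ends at an SV40 polyadenylation signal. An SV40 enhancer/early promoter sits downstream, but no mammalian selection marker is annotated, so the plasmid appears suited to transient transfection. The record does not state what changes define "Mut1". The associated study concerns probing biomolecular condensate microenvironments, which suggests use of the mEGFP tag for live imaging of the fusion protein's localisation in cells.
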