Features (pLannotate 1.2.2; 22 found; start..end, strand, type, name):
     14..393     +  enhancer       CMV enhancer: human cytomegalovirus immediate early enhancer
    394..597     +  promoter       CMV promoter: human cytomegalovirus (CMV) immediate early promoter
    733..776     +  intron         CMV intron (fragment): modified intron A from human cytomegalovirus
    828..846     +  promoter       SP6 promoter: promoter for bacteriophage SP6 RNA polymerase
    850..887     +  CDS            IgH signal sequence (fragment): signal sequence from the mouse immunoglobulin heavy chain variable region
    940..1656    +  CDS            mEGFP: mEGFP is a basic (constitutively fluorescent) green fluorescent protein published in 2002, derived from Aequorea victoria. It has moderate acid sensitivity.
   1666..3126    +  CDS            NUP98 (fragment): NUP98_HUMAN - Also known as ADAR2. Experimental evidence at protein level: Swiss-Prot protein existence level 1. (Microbial infection) Binds HIV-1 capsid-nucleocapsid (HIV-1 CA-NC) complexes and may thereby promote the integration of the virus in the host nucleus (in vitro) (PubMed:23523133). Binding affinity to HIV-1 CA-NC complexes bearing the capsid change ASN-74-ASP is reduced (in vitro) (PubMed:23523133). From Homo sapiens (Human).
   3121..5088    +  CDS            DDX10 (fragment): DDX10_HUMAN - Experimental evidence at protein level: Swiss-Prot protein existence level 1. Putative ATP-dependent RNA helicase. From Homo sapiens (Human).
   5120..5254    +  polyA_signal   SV40 poly(A) signal: SV40 polyadenylation signal
   5323..5680    +  promoter       SV40 promoter: SV40 enhancer and early promoter
   5699..5853    +  CDS            lacZα (fragment): LacZα fragment of β-galactosidase; lacZ fragment
   5859..5910    -  misc_feature   bom (fragment): basis of mobility region from pBR322
   5929..6309    +  rep_origin     M13 ori (sequence partly withheld): M13 bacteriophage origin of replication; arrow indicates direction of (+) strand synthesis
   6385..6434    -  misc_feature   bom (fragment): basis of mobility region from pBR322
   6536..6571    -  CDS            rop (fragment): Rop protein, which maintains plasmids at low copy number; rop
   6666..6770    +  promoter       AmpR promoter: bla
   6771..7631    +  CDS            AmpR: β-lactamase; bla; confers resistance to ampicillin, carbenicillin, and related antibiotics
   7802..8390    +  rep_origin     ori: high-copy-number ColE1/pMB1/pBR322/pUC origin of replication
   8573..8665    +  CDS            lacI (fragment): lac repressor; lacI; The lac repressor binds to the lac operator to inhibit transcription in E. coli. This inhibition can be relieved by adding lactose or isopropyl-β-D-thiogalactopyranoside (IPTG).
   8678..8699    +  protein_bind   CAP binding site: CAP binding activates transcription in the presence of cAMP. E. coli catabolite activator protein
   8714..8744    +  promoter       lac promoter: promoter for the E. coli lac operon
   8752..8768    +  protein_bind   lac operator: The lac repressor binds to the lac operator to inhibit transcription in E. coli. This inhibition can be relieved by adding lactose or isopropyl-β-D-thiogalactopyranoside (IPTG). lac repressor encoded by lacI
>Addgene plasmid #237647 | pRK5_mEGFP-NUP98-DDX10-Mut1 | addgene full sequence | sequence record 471733 | Addgene NGS Result
TTCGAGCTCGCCCGACATTGATTATTGACTAGTTATTAATAGTAATCAATTACGGGGTCATTAGTTCATA
GCCCATATATGGAGTTCCGCGTTACATAACTTACGGTAAATGGCCCGCCTGGCTGACCGCCCAACGACCC
CCGCCCATTGACGTCAATAATGACGTATGTTCCCATAGTAACGCCAATAGGGACTTTCCATTGACGTCAA
TGGGTGGAGTATTTACGGTAAACTGCCCACTTGGCAGTACATCAAGTGTATCATATGCCAAGTACGCCCC
CTATTGACGTCAATGACGGTAAATGGCCCGCCTGGCATTATGCCCAGTACATGACCTTATGGGACTTTCC
TACTTGGCAGTACATCTACGTATTAGTCATCGCTATTACCATGGTGATGCGGTTTTGGCAGTACATCAAT
GGGCGTGGATAGCGGTTTGACTCACGGGGATTTCCAAGTCTCCACCCCATTGACGTCAATGGGAGTTTGT
TTTGGCACCAAAATCAACGGGACTTTCCAAAATGTCGTAACAACTCCGCCCCATTGACGCAAATGGGCGG
TAGGCGTGTACGGTGGGAGGTCTATATAAGCAGAGCTCGTTTAGTGAACCGTCAGATCGCCTGGAGACGC
CATCCACGCTGTTTTGACCTCCATAGAAGACACCGGGACCGATCCAGCCTCCGCGGCCGGGAACGGTGCA
TTGGAACGCGGATTCCCCGTGCCAAGAGTGACGTAAGTACCGCCTATAGAGTCTATAGGCCCACCCCCTT
GGCTTCGTTAGAACGCGGCTACAATTAATACATAACCTTATGTATCATACACATACGATTTAGGTGACAC
TATAGAATAACATCCACTTTGCCTTTCTCTCCACAGGTGTCCACTCCCAGGTCCAACTGCACCTCGGTTC
TATCGATTGAATTCGTACCGGTCGCCACCATGGTGAGCAAGGGCGAGGAGCTGTTCACCGGGGTGGTGCC
CATCCTGGTCGAGCTGGACGGCGACGTAAACGGCCACAAGTTCAGCGTGTCCGGCGAGGGCGAGGGCGAT
GCCACCTACGGCAAGCTGACCCTGAAGTTCATCTGCACCACCGGCAAGCTGCCCGTGCCCTGGCCCACCC
TCGTGACCACCCTGACCTACGGCGTGCAGTGCTTCAGCCGCTACCCCGACCACATGAAGCAGCACGACTT
CTTCAAGTCCGCCATGCCCGAAGGCTACGTCCAGGAGCGCACCATCTTCTTCAAGGACGACGGCAACTAC
AAGACCCGCGCCGAGGTGAAGTTCGAGGGCGACACCCTGGTGAACCGCATCGAGCTGAAGGGCATCGACT
TCAAGGAGGACGGCAACATCCTGGGGCACAAGCTGGAGTACAACTACAACAGCCACAACGTCTATATCAT
GGCCGACAAGCAGAAGAACGGCATCAAGGTGAACTTCAAGATCCGCCACAACATCGAGGACGGCAGCGTG
CAGCTCGCCGACCACTACCAGCAGAACACCCCCATCGGCGACGGCCCCGTGCTGCTGCCCGACAACCACT
ACCTGAGCACCCAGTCCAAGCTGAGCAAAGACCCCAACGAGAAGCGCGATCACATGGTCCTGCTGGAGTT
CGTGACCGCCGCCGGGATCACTCTCGGCATGGACGAGCTGTACAAGACCGGCGGCATGTTTAACAAATCA
TTTGGAACACCCTTTGGGGGTGGCACAGGTGGCTTTGGCACAACTTCAACATTTGGACAGAATACTGGCT
TTGGCACTACTAGTGGAGGGGCATTTGGAACATCTGCATTTGGTTCTAGCAACAATACTGGAGGCCTCTT
TGGAAATTCACAGACTAAACCAGGAGGATTGTTTGGAACCAGTTCATTTAGCCAGCCAGCTACCTCCACA
AGCACTGGCTTTGGGTTTGGTACGTCAACAGGAACAGCAAATACCTTGTTTGGAACTGCAAGCACAGGGG
GCCTCTTTGGAACCAGTCTCTTCTCATCCCAAAACAATGGACTCTTTGGAGCCTTTGCACAAAATAAACC
AACTGGCTTTGGCAATTTTGGAACCAGTACTAGCAGTGGAGGACTCTTTGGAACCACAAATACCACCTCT
AATCCTTTTGGCAGCACATCTGGCTCCCTCTTTGGGCCAAGTAGTTTTACAGCTGCTCCTACTGGGACTA
CTATTAAATTTAACCCTCCAACTGGTACAGATACTATGGTCAAAGCTGGAGTTAGCACTAACATAAGTAC
CAAGCACCAGTGTATTACTGCTATGAAAGAATATGAAAGCAAGTCACTAGAGGAACTTCGTTTAGAGGAT
TATCAGGCTAACAGGAAGGGCCCACAGAACCAGGTGGGAGCAGGTACCACAACTGGCTTGTTTGGGTCTT
CTCCAGCCACTTCCAGCGGATTGTTTGGAGCAACAGGACTCTTCAGCTCCTCCACCACTAATTCAGGCTT
GTTTGGGGGCTTTGCATATGGTCAGAACAAAACTGCCTTTGGAACTAGTACAACTGGATTTGGAACAAAT
CCAGGTGGTCTCTTTGGCCAACAGAATCAGCAGACTACCAGCCTCTTCAGCAAACCATTTGGCCAGGCTA
CAACCACCCAGAACACTGGCTTTTCCTTTGGTAATACCAGCACCATAGGACAGCCAAGCACCAACACCAT
GGGATTATTTGGAGTAACCCAAGCCTCACAGCCTGGAGGTCTTTTTGGGACAGCTACAAACACCAGCACT
GGGACAGCATTTGGAACAGGAACAGGTCTCTTTGGGCAGACCAATACTGGATTTGGTGCTGTTGGTTCGA
CCCTGTTTGGCAATAACAAGCTTACTACATTTGGAAGCAGCACAACCAGTGCACCTTCATTTGGTACAAC
CAGTGGCGGGCTCTTTGGTTTTGGCACAAATACCAGTGGGAATAGTATTTTTGGAAGTAAACCAGCACCT
GGGACTCTTGGAACTGGGCTTGGTGCAGGATTTGGAACAGCTCTTGGTGCTGGACAGGCATCTTTGTTTG
GGAACAACCAACCTAAGATTGGAGGGCCTCTTGGTACAGGAGCCTTTGGGGCCCCTGGATTTAATACTAC
GACAGCCACTTTGGGCTTTGGAGCCCCCCAGGCCCCAGTAGTTCTTGATGAAGCAGATAGAATCTTGGAT
ATGGGCTTTGCTGATACCATGAATGCTGTTATTGAAAATCTCCCCAAGAAACGTCAGACTTTACTTTTCT
CAGCAACACAAACTAAATCTGTAAAGGACCTTGCACGCTTGAGTTTGAAAAACCCTGAGTATGTCTGGGT
TCATGAAAAAGCAAAATATAGCACCCCTGCCACTTTGGAACAGAACTACATAGTCTGTGAGCTGCAGCAA
AAAATAAGTGTGCTGTATTCCTTTTTGAGAAGCCATCTGAAGAAGAAGAGCATTGTATTTTTTTCCAGTT
GCAAAGAGGTCCAGTATCTGTACCGAGTGTTTTGCCGGCTACGTCCTGGTGTTTCTATCCTTGCACTCCA
TGGTCGACAGCAGCAAATGAGAAGAATGGAAGTCTATAATGAGTTTGTCCGTAAGAGAGCTGCAGTACTC
TTTGCTACTGATATTGCAGCCAGGGGTCTGGATTTCCCGGCCGTGAATTGGGTTCTTCAGTTTGATTGTC
CTGAGGATGCCAACACATATATTCACAGAGCAGGTAGAACTGCCAGGTACAAAGAGGATGGTGAAGCTTT
GCTAATTTTGCTACCCTCAGAAAAAGCTATGGTGCAGCAGCTTCTTCAGAAGAAAGTACCTGTGAAGGAA
ATCAAAATCAATCCAGAAAAACTTATAGATGTCCAGAAAAAATTGGAATCTATTTTAGCTCAAGATCAAG
ATTTAAAAGAAAGAGCTCAAAGGTGTTTCGTCTCCTATGTACGATCTGTATATCTGATGAAGGATAAAGA
AGTATTTGATGTGAGCAAGTTACCTATACCTGAATATGCCCTGTCTCTTGGTCTTGCTGTGGCACCACGC
GTAAGATTTCTTCAGAAAATGCAGAAACAACCCACCAAAGAATTGGTAAGGAGCCAAGCCGATAAAGTAA
TTGAGCCAAGGGCTCCCTCCCTCACCAATGACGAAGTGGAAGAATTTAGAGCCTACTTCAATGAGAAAAT
GTCCATCCTTCAAAAAGGTGGAAAAAGACTCGAAGGGACAGAGCACAGACAGGATAATGATACTGGTAAT
GAAGAACAGGAAGAAGAAGAAGACGATGAAGAAGAAATGGAAGAGAAACTGGCAAAAGCAAAAGGATCTC
AAGCCCCATCTCTTCCTAACACCAGTGAGGCACAGAAGATCAAGGAAGTTCCTACACAGTTCTTGGACAG
AGATGAGGAGGAAGAAGATGCTGATTTCTTGAAGGTGAAGCGGCATAATGTGTTTGGATTGGACCTTAAA
GACGAGAAAACATTACAGAAGAAAGAACCTTCTAAATCCAGCATCAAGAAAAAAATGACCAAAGTTGCAG
AAGCAAAAAAAGTAATGAAGAGAAATTTTAAAGTGAATAAGAAGATAACATTTACTGATGAAGGGGAGTT
GGTTCAGCAGTGGCCACAAATGCAGAAATCTGCCATCAAGGATGCTGAGGAAGATGATGACACAGGTGGT
ATCAACTTACATAAAGCAAAGGAAAGACTTCAGGAAGAGGACAAATTTGACAAAGAAGAATATAGGAAAA
AAATTAAGGCAAAGCATCGGGAGAAAAGACTGAAAGAAAGGGAAGCCAGAAGAGAAGCCAACAAGAGACA
AGCAAAGGCCAAAGATGAAGAGGAAGCCTTTCTGGATTGGAGTGATGATGATGATGATGATGATGATGGA
TTTGATCCAAGCACACTCCCAGATCCAGATAAATACAGAAGCTCTGAAGATTCAGATAGTGAAGATATGG
AAAATAAAATAAGTGATACCAAGAAGAAGCAGGGGATGAAGAAGAGGAGCAACAGTGAAGTGGAAGACGT
GGGACCAACAAGTCATAACAGAAAGAAGGCCAGGTGGGACACTTTAGAGCCTTTGGATACCGGCCTGTCT
TTAGCAGAGGATGAAGAGCTGGTGTTACATCTGCTAAGAAGTCAAAGCTAAACCTGCAGAAGCTTGGCCG
CCATGGCCCAACTTGTTTATTGCAGCTTATAATGGTTACAAATAAAGCAATAGCATCACAAATTTCACAA
ATAAAGCATTTTTTTCACTGCATTCTAGTTGTGGTTTGTCCAAACTCATCAATGTATCTTATCATGTCTG
GATCGGGAATTAATTCGGCGCAGCACCATGGCCTGAAATAACCTCTGAAAGAGGAACTTGGTTAGGTACC
TTCTGAGGCGGAAAGAACCAGCTGTGGAATGTGTGTCAGTTAGGGTGTGGAAAGTCCCCAGGCTCCCCAG
CAGGCAGAAGTATGCAAAGCATGCATCTCAATTAGTCAGCAACCAGGTGTGGAAAGTCCCCAGGCTCCCC
AGCAGGCAGAAGTATGCAAAGCATGCATCTCAATTAGTCAGCAACCATAGTCCCGCCCCTAACTCCGCCC
ATCCCGCCCCTAACTCCGCCCAGTTCCGCCCATTCTCCGCCCCATGGCTGACTAATTTTTTTTATTTATG
CAGAGGCCGAGGCCGCCTCGGCCTCTGAGCTATTCCAGAAGTAGTGAGGAGGCTTTTTTGGAGGCCTAGG
CTTTTGCAAAAAGCTGTTAACAGCTTGGCACTGGCCGTCGTTTTACAACGTCGTGACTGGGAAAACCCTG
GCGTTACCCAACTTAATCGCCTTGCAGCACATCCCCCTTTCGCCAGCTGGCGTAATAGCGAAGAGGCCCG
CACCGATCGCCCTTCCCAACAGTTGCGCAGCCTGAATGGCGAATGGCGCCTGATGCGGTATTTTCTCCTT
ACGCATCTGTGCGGTATTTCACACCGCATA
[142 nt withheld, positions 5911-6052]
C
[141 nt withheld, positions 6054-6194]
CCTTTGACGTTGGAGTCCACGTTCTTT
[37 nt withheld, positions 6222-6258]
ACCCTATCTCGGGCTATTCTTTTGATTTATAAGGGATTTTGCCGATTTCGGCCTATTGGTTAAAAAATGA
GCTGATTTAACAAAAATTTAACGCGAATTTTAACAAAATATTAACGTTTACAATTTTATGGTGCACTCTC
AGTACAATCTGCTCTGATGCCGCATAGTTAAGCCAGCCCCGACACCCGCCAACACCCGCTGACGCGCCCT
GACGGGCTTGTCTGCTCCCGGCATCCGCTTACAGACAAGCTGTGACCGTCTCCGGGAGCTGCATGTGTCA
GAGGTTTTCACCGTCATCACCGAAACGCGCGAGACGAAAGGGCCTCGTGATACGCCTATTTTTATAGGTT
AATGTCATGATAATAATGGTTTCTTAGACGTCAGGTGGCACTTTTCGGGGAAATGTGCGCGGAACCCCTA
TTTGTTTATTTTTCTAAATACATTCAAATATGTATCCGCTCATGAGACAATAACCCTGATAAATGCTTCA
ATAATATTGAAAAAGGAAGAGTATGAGTATTCAACATTTCCGTGTCGCCCTTATTCCCTTTTTTGCGGCA
TTTTGCCTTCCTGTTTTTGCTCACCCAGAAACGCTGGTGAAAGTAAAAGATGCTGAAGATCAGTTGGGTG
CACGAGTGGGTTACATCGAACTGGATCTCAACAGCGGTAAGATCCTTGAGAGTTTTCGCCCCGAAGAACG
TTTTCCAATGATGAGCACTTTTAAAGTTCTGCTATGTGGCGCGGTATTATCCCGTATTGACGCCGGGCAA
GAGCAACTCGGTCGCCGCATACACTATTCTCAGAATGACTTGGTTGAGTACTCACCAGTCACAGAAAAGC
ATCTTACGGATGGCATGACAGTAAGAGAATTATGCAGTGCTGCCATAACCATGAGTGATAACACTGCGGC
CAACTTACTTCTGACAACGATCGGAGGACCGAAGGAGCTAACCGCTTTTTTGCACAACATGGGGGATCAT
GTAACTCGCCTTGATCGTTGGGAACCGGAGCTGAATGAAGCCATACCAAACGACGAGCGTGACACCACGA
TGCCTGTAGCAATGGCAACAACGTTGCGCAAACTATTAACTGGCGAACTACTTACTCTAGCTTCCCGGCA
ACAATTAATAGACTGGATGGAGGCGGATAAAGTTGCAGGACCACTTCTGCGCTCGGCCCTTCCGGCTGGC
TGGTTTATTGCTGATAAATCTGGAGCCGGTGAGCGTGGGTCTCGCGGTATCATTGCAGCACTGGGGCCAG
ATGGTAAGCCCTCCCGTATCGTAGTTATCTACACGACGGGGAGTCAGGCAACTATGGATGAACGAAATAG
ACAGATCGCTGAGATAGGTGCCTCACTGATTAAGCATTGGTAACTGTCAGACCAAGTTTACTCATATATA
CTTTAGATTGATTTAAAACTTCATTTTTAATTTAAAAGGATCTAGGTGAAGATCCTTTTTGATAATCTCA
TGACCAAAATCCCTTAACGTGAGTTTTCGTTCCACTGAGCGTCAGACCCCGTAGAAAAGATCAAAGGATC
TTCTTGAGATCCTTTTTTTCTGCGCGTAATCTGCTGCTTGCAAACAAAAAAACCACCGCTACCAGCGGTG
GTTTGTTTGCCGGATCAAGAGCTACCAACTCTTTTTCCGAAGGTAACTGGCTTCAGCAGAGCGCAGATAC
CAAATACTGTTCTTCTAGTGTAGCCGTAGTTAGGCCACCACTTCAAGAACTCTGTAGCACCGCCTACATA
CCTCGCTCTGCTAATCCTGTTACCAGTGGCTGCTGCCAGTGGCGATAAGTCGTGTCTTACCGGGTTGGAC
TCAAGACGATAGTTACCGGATAAGGCGCAGCGGTCGGGCTGAACGGGGGGTTCGTGCACACAGCCCAGCT
TGGAGCGAACGACCTACACCGAACTGAGATACCTACAGCGTGAGCTATGAGAAAGCGCCACGCTTCCCGA
AGGGAGAAAGGCGGACAGGTATCCGGTAAGCGGCAGGGTCGGAACAGGAGAGCGCACGAGGGAGCTTCCA
GGGGGAAACGCCTGGTATCTTTATAGTCCTGTCGGGTTTCGCCACCTCTGACTTGAGCGTCGATTTTTGT
GATGCTCGTCAGGGGGGCGGAGCCTATGGAAAAACGCCAGCAACGCGGCCTTTTTACGGTTCCTGGCCTT
TTGCTGGCCTTTTGCTCACATGTTCTTTCCTGCGTTATCCCCTGATTCTGTGGATAACCGTATTACCGCC
TTTGAGTGAGCTGATACCGCTCGCCGCAGCCGAACGACCGAGCGCAGCGAGTCAGTGAGCGAGGAAGCGG
AAGAGCGCCCAATACGCAAACCGCCTCTCCCCGCGCGTTGGCCGATTCATTAATGCAGCTGGCACGACAG
GTTTCCCGACTGGAAAGCGGGCAGTGAGCGCAACGCAATTAATGTGAGTTAGCTCACTCATTAGGCACCC
CAGGCTTTACACTTTATGCTTCCGGCTCGTATGTTGTGTGGAATTGTGAGCGGATAACAATTTCACACAG
GAAACAGCTATGACATGATTACGAATTAA
